>Addgene plasmid #212025 | pMX-IG-ATG3 (Y210A) | depositor full sequence | sequence record 413597 | pMX-IG-ATG3 (Y210A) sequence 6843 bps
GGGCCGGCGCGCCGCGGCCGCTACGTAAATTCCGCCCCTCTCCCTCCCCCCCCCCTAACGTTACTGGCCG
AAGCCGCTTGGAATAAGGCCGGTGTGCGTTTGTCTATATGTTATTTTCCACCATATTGCCGTCTTTTGGC
AATGTGAGGGCCCGGAAACCTGGCCCTGTCTTCTTGACGAGCATTCCTAGGGGTCTTTCCCCTCTCGCCA
AAGGAATGCAAGGTCTGTTGAATGTCGTGAAGGAAGCAGTTCCTCTGGAAGCTTCTTGAAGACAAACAAC
GTCTGTAGCGACCCTTTGCAGGCAGCGGAACCCCCCACCTGGCGACAGGTGCCTCTGCGGCCAAAAGCCA
CGTGTATAAGATACACCTGCAAAGGCGGCACAACCCCAGTGCCACGTTGTGAGTTGGATAGTTGTGGAAA
GAGTCAAATGGCTCTCCTCAAGCGTATTCAACAAGGGGCTGAAGGATGCCCAGAAGGTACCCCATTGTAT
GGGATCTGATCTGGGGCCTCGGTGCACATGCTTTACATGTGTTTAGTCGAGGTTAAAAAACGTCTAGGCC
CCCCGAACCACGGGGACGTGGTTTTCCTTTGAAAAACACGATGATAAGCTTGCCACAACCATGGTGAGCA
AGGGCGAGGAGCTGTTCACCGGGGTGGTGCCCATCCTGGTCGAGCTGGACGGCGACGTAAACGGCCACAA
GTTCAGCGTGTCCGGCGAGGGCGAGGGCGATGCCACCTACGGCAAGCTGACCCTGAAGTTCATCTGCACC
ACCGGCAAGCTGCCCGTGCCCTGGCCCACCCTCGTGACCACCTTCGGCTACGGCCTGCAGTGCTTCGCCC
GCTACCCCGACCACATGAAGCAGCACGACTTCTTCAAGTCCGCCATGCCCGAAGGCTACGTCCAGGAGCG
CACCATCTTCTTCAAGGACGACGGCAACTACAAGACCCGCGCCGAGGTGAAGTTCGAGGGCGACACCCTG
GTGAACCGCATCGAGCTGAAGGGCATCGACTTCAAGGAGGACGGCAACATCCTGGGGCACAAGCTGGAGT
ACAACTACAACAGCCACAACGTCTATATCATGGCCGACAAGCAGAAGAACGGCATCAAGGTGAACTTCAA
GATCCGCCACAACATCGAGGACGGCAGCGTGCAGCTCGCCGACCACTACCAGCAGAACACCCCCATCGGC
GACGGCCCCGTGCTGCTGCCCGACAACCACTACCTGAGCTACCAGTCCGCCCTGAGCAAAGACCCCAACG
AGAAGCGCGATCACATGGTCCTGCTGGAGTTCGTGACCGCCGCCGGGATCACTCTCGGCATGGACGAGCT
GTACAAGAGCGGCCCAGCCACAGTGGTCGACGATAAAATAAAAGATTTTATTTAGTCTCCAGAAAAAGGG
GGGAATGAAAGACCCCACCTGTAGGTTTGGCAAGCTAGCTTAAGTAACGCCATTTTGGAAGGCATGGAAA
AATACATAACTGAGAATAGAGAAGTTCAGATCAAGGTCAGGAACAGATGGAACAGCTGAATATGGGCCAA
ACAGGATATCTGTGGTAAGCAGTTCCTGCCCCGGCTCAGGGCCAAGAACAGATGGAACAGCTGAATATGG
GCCAAACAGGATATCTGTGGTAAGCAGTTCCTGCCCCGGCTCAGGGCCAAGAACAGATGGTCCCCAGATG
CGGTCCAGCCCTCAGCAGTTTCTAGAGAACCATCAGATGTTTCCAGGGTGCCCCAAGGACCTGAAATGAC
CCTGTGCCTTATTTGAACTAACCAATCAGTTCGCTTCTCGCTTCTGTTCGCGCGCTTCTGCTCCCCGAGC
TCAATAAAAGAGCCCACAACCCCTCACTCGGGGCGCCAGTCCTCCGATTGACTGAGTCGCCCGGGTACCC
GTGTATCCAATAAACCCTCTTGCAGTTGCATCCGACTTGTGGTCTCGCTGTTCCTTGGGAGGGTCTCCTC
TGAGTGATTGACTACCCGTCAGCGGGGGTCTTTCATTCTGCATTAATGAATCGGCCAACGCGCGGGGAGA
GGCGGTTTGCGTATTGGGCGCTCTTCCGCTTCCTCGCTCACTGACTCGCTGCGCTCGGTCGTTCGGCTGC
GGCGAGCGGTATCAGCTCACTCAAAGGCGGTAATACGGTTATCCACAGAATCAGGGGATAACGCAGGAAA
GAACATGTGAGCAAAAGGCCAGCAAAAGGCCAGGAACCGTAAAAAGGCCGCGTTGCTGGCGTTTTTCCAT
AGGCTCCGCCCCCCTGACGAGCATCACAAAAATCGACGCTCAAGTCAGAGGTGGCGAAACCCGACAGGAC
TATAAAGATACCAGGCGTTTCCCCCTGGAAGCTCCCTCGTGCGCTCTCCTGTTCCGACCCTGCCGCTTAC
CGGATACCTGTCCGCCTTTCTCCCTTCGGGAAGCGTGGCGCTTTCTCATAGCTCACGCTGTAGGTATCTC
AGTTCGGTGTAGGTCGTTCGCTCCAAGCTGGGCTGTGTGCACGAACCCCCCGTTCAGCCCGACCGCTGCG
CCTTATCCGGTAACTATCGTCTTGAGTCCAACCCGGTAAGACACGACTTATCGCCACTGGCAGCAGCCAC
TGGTAACAGGATTAGCAGAGCGAGGTATGTAGGCGGTGCTACAGAGTTCTTGAAGTGGTGGCCTAACTAC
GGCTACACTAGAAGGACAGTATTTGGTATCTGCGCTCTGCTGAAGCCAGTTACCTTCGGAAAAAGAGTTG
GTAGCTCTTGATCCGGCAAACAAACCACCGCTGGTAGCGGTGGTTTTTTTGTTTGCAAGCAGCAGATTAC
GCGCAGAAAAAAAGGATCTCAAGAAGATCCTTTGATCTTTTCTACGGGGTCTGACGCTCAGTGGAACGAA
AACTCACGTTAAGGGATTTTGGTCATGAGATTATCAAAAAGGATCTTCACCTAGATCCTTTTGCGGCCGG
CCGCAAATCAATCTAAAGTATATATGAGTAAACTTGGTCTGACAGTTACCAATGCTTAATCAGTGAGGCA
CCTATCTCAGCGATCTGTCTATTTCGTTCATCCATAGTTGCCTGACTCCCCGTCGTGTAGATAACTACGA
TACGGGAGGGCTTACCATCTGGCCCCAGTGCTGCAATGATACCGCGAGACCCACGCTCACCGGCTCCAGA
TTTATCAGCAATAAACCAGCCAGCCGGAAGGGCCGAGCGCAGAAGTGGTCCTGCAACTTTATCCGCCTCC
ATCCAGTCTATTAATTGTTGCCGGGAAGCTAGAGTAAGTAGTTCGCCAGTTAATAGTTTGCGCAACGTTG
TTGCCATTGCTACAGGCATCGTGGTGTCACGCTCGTCGTTTGGTATGGCTTCATTCAGCTCCGGTTCCCA
ACGATCAAGGCGAGTTACATGATCCCCCATGTTGTGCAAAAAAGCGGTTAGCTCCTTCGGTCCTCCGATC
GTTGTCAGAAGTAAGTTGGCCGCAGTGTTATCACTCATGGTTATGGCAGCACTGCATAATTCTCTTACTG
TCATGCCATCCGTAAGATGCTTTTCTGTGACTGGTGAGTACTCAACCAAGTCATTCTGAGAATAGTGTAT
GCGGCGACCGAGTTGCTCTTGCCCGGCGTCAACACGGGATAATACCGCGCCACATAGCAGAACTTTAAAA
GTGCTCATCATTGGAAAACGTTCTTCGGGGCGAAAACTCTCAAGGATCTTACCGCTGTTGAGATCCAGTT
CGATGTAACCCACTCGTGCACCCAACTGATCTTCAGCATCTTTTACTTTCACCAGCGTTTCTGGGTGAGC
AAAAACAGGAAGGCAAAATGCCGCAAAAAAGGGAATAAGGGCGACACGGAAATGTTGAATACTCATACTC
TTCCTTTTTCAATATTATTGAAGCATTTATCAGGGTTATTGTCTCATGAGCGGATACATATTTGAATGTA
TTTAGAAAAATAAACAAATAGGGGTTCCGCGCACATTTCCTGCATAATGAAAGACCCCACCTGTAGGTTT
GGCAAGCTAGCTTAAGTAACGCCATTTTGCAAGGCATGGAAAAATACATAACTGAGAATAGAAAAGTTCA
GATCAAGGTCAGGAACAGATGGAACAGCTGAATATGGGCCAAAGCGGATATCTGTGGTAAGCAGTTCCTG
CCCCGGCTCAGGGCCAAGAACAGATGGAACAGCTGAATATGGGCCAAACAGGATATCTGTGGTAAGCAGT
TCCTGCCCCGGCTCAGGGCCAAGAACAGATGGTCCCCAGATGCGGTCCAGCCCTCAGCAGTTTCTAGAGA
ACCATCAGATGTTTCCAGGGTGCCCCAAGGACCTGAAATGACCCTGTGCCTTATTTGAACTAACCAATCA
GTTCGCTTCTCGCTTCTGTTCGCGCGCTTCTGCTCCCCGAGCTCAATAAAAGAGCCCACAACCCCTCACT
CGGGGCGCCAGTCCTCCGATTGACTGAGTCGCCCGGGTACCCGTGTATCCAATAAACCCTCTTGCAGTTG
CATCCGACTTGTGGTCTCGCTGTTCCTTGGGAGGGTCTCCTCTGAGTGATTGACTACCCGTCAGCGGGGG
TCTTTCATTTGGGGGCTCGTCCGGGATCGGGAGACCCCTGCCCAGGGACCACCGACCCACCACCGGGAGG
TAAGCTGGCCAGCAACTTATCTGTGTCTGTCCGATTGTCTAGTGTCTATGACTGATTTTATGCGCCTGCG
TCGGTACTAGTTAGCTAACTAGCTCTGTATCTGGCGGACCCGTGGTGGAACTGACGAGTTCGGAACACCC
GGCCGCAACCCTGGGAGACGTCCCAGGGATCTCGGGGGCCGTTTTTGTGGCCCGACCTGAGTCCAAAAAT
CCCGATCGTTTTGGACTCTTTGGTGCACCCCCCTTAGAGGAGGGATATGTGGTTCTGGTAGGAGACGAGA
ACCTAAAACAGTTCCCGCCTCCGTCTGAATTTTTGCTTTCGGTTTGGGACCGAAGCCGCGCCGCGCGTCT
TGTCTGCTGCAGCATCGTTCTGTGTTGTCTCTGTCTGACTGTGTTTCTGTATTTGTCTGAAAATATGGGC
CCGGGCCAGACTGTTACCACTCCCTTAAGTTTGACCTTAGGTCACTGGAAAGATGTCGAGCGGATCGCTC
ACAACCAGTCGGTAGATGTCAAGAAGAGACGTTGGGTTACCTTCTGCTCTGCAGAATGGCCAACCTTTAA
CGTCGGATGGCCGCGAGACGGCACCTTTAACCGAGACCTCATCACCCAGGTTAAGATCAAGGTCTTTTCA
CCTGGCCCGCATGGACACCCAGACCAGGTCCCCTACATCGTGACCTGGGAAGCCTTGGCTTTTGACCCCC
CTCCCTGGGTCAAGCCCTTTGTACACCCTAAGCCTCCGCCTCCTCTTCCTCCATCCGCCCCGTCTCTCCC
CCTTGAACCTCCTCGTTCGACCCCGCCTCGATCCTCCCTTTATCCAGCCCTCACTCCTTCTCTAGGCGCC
CCCATATGGCCATATGAGATCTTATATGGGGCACCCCCGCCCCTTGTAAACTTCCCTGACCCTGACATGA
CAAGAGTTACTAACAGCCCCTCTCTCCAAGCTCACTTACAGGCTCTCTACTTAGTCCAGCACGAAGTCTG
GAGACCTCTGGCGGCAGCCTACCAAGAACAACTGGACCGACCGGTGGTACCTCACCCTTACCGAGTCGGC
GACACAGTGTGGGTCCGCCGACACCAGACTAAGAACCTAGAACCTCGCTGGAAAGGACCTTACACAGTCC
TGCTGACCACCCCCACCGCCCTCAAAGTAGACGGCATCGCAGCTTGGATACACGCCGCCCACGTGAAGGC
TGCCGACCCCGGGGGTGGACCATCCTCTAGACTGCCGGATCTAGCTAGTTAATTAAGGATCCCAGTGTGG
TGGTACGGAATTCATGCAGAATGTGATTAATACTGTGAAGGGAAAGGCACTGGAAGTGGCTGAGTACCTG
ACCCCGGTCCTCAAGGAATCAAAGTTTAAGGAAACAGGTGTAATTACCCCAGAAGAGTTTGTGGCAGCTG
GAGATCACCTAGTCCACCACTGTCCAACATGGCAATGGGCTACAGGGGAAGAATTGAAAGTGAAGGCATA
CCTACCAACAGGCAAACAATTTTTGGTAACCAAAAATGTGCCGTGCTATAAGCGGTGCAAACAGATGGAA
TATTCAGATGAATTGGAAGCTATCATTGAAGAAGATGATGGTGATGGCGGATGGGTAGATACATATCACA
ACACAGGTATTACAGGAATAACGGAAGCCGTTAAAGAGATCACACTGGAAAATAAGGACAATATAAGGCT
TCAAGATTGCTCAGCACTATGTGAAGAGGAAGAAGATGAAGATGAAGGAGAAGCTGCAGATATGGAAGAA
TATGAAGAGAGTGGATTGTTGGAAACAGATGAGGCTACCCTAGATACAAGGAAAATAGTAGAAGCTTGTA
AAGCCAAAACTGATGCTGGCGGTGAAGATGCTATTTTGCAAACCAGAACTTATGACCTTTACATCACTTA
TGATAAATATGCGCAGACTCCACGATTATGGTTGTTTGGCTATGATGAGCAACGGCAGCCTTTAACAGTT
GAGCACATGTATGAAGACATCAGTCAGGATCATGTGAAGAAAACAGTGACCATTGAAAATCACCCTCATC
TGCCACCACCTCCCATGTGTTCAGTTCACCCATGCAGGCATGCTGAGGTGATGAAGAAAATCATTGAGAC
TGTTGCAGAAGGAGGGGGAGAACTTGGAGTTCATATGTATCTTCTTATTTTCTTGAAATTTGTACAAGCT
GTCATTCCAACAATAGAATATGACTACACAAGACACTTCACAATGTAACTCGA
Features (pLannotate 1.2.2; 13 found; start..end, strand, type, name):
     35..607     +  misc_feature   IRES: internal ribosome entry site (IRES) of the encephalomyocarditis virus (EMCV)
    621..1337    +  CDS            EYFP: EYFP is a basic (constitutively fluorescent) green/yellow fluorescent protein published in 1996, derived from Aequorea victoria. It is reported to be a very rapidly-maturing weak dimer with high acid sensitivity.
   1404..1525    +  LTR            3' LTR (ΔU3) (fragment): self-inactivating 3' long terminal repeat (LTR) from Moloney murine leukemia virus
   1526..1995    +  LTR            LTR: long terminal repeat from Moloney murine leukemia virus
   1998..2051    -  CDS            lacI (fragment): lac repressor; lacI; The lac repressor binds to the lac operator to inhibit transcription in E. coli. This inhibition can be relieved by adding lactose or isopropyl-β-D-thiogalactopyranoside (IPTG).
   2234..2822    -  rep_origin     ori: high-copy-number ColE1/pMB1/pBR322/pUC origin of replication
   2986..3846    -  CDS            AmpR: β-lactamase; bla; confers resistance to ampicillin, carbenicillin, and related antibiotics
   3847..3951    -  promoter       AmpR promoter: bla
   3966..4559    +  LTR            LTR: long terminal repeat from Moloney murine leukemia virus
   4622..4979    +  misc_feature   MMLV Ψ: packaging signal of Moloney murine leukemia virus (MMLV)
   5044..5460    +  CDS            gag (truncated): truncated Moloney murine leukemia virus (MMLV) gag gene lacking the start codon
   5470..5844    +  misc_feature   pol region: Moloney murine leukemia virus (MMLV) pol region containing the splice acceptor site
   5894..6835    +  CDS            ATG3: ATG3_HUMAN - Also known as APG3, APG3L. Experimental evidence at protein level: Swiss-Prot protein existence level 1. E2 conjugating enzyme required for the cytoplasm to vacuole transport (Cvt), autophagy, and mitochondrial homeostasis. Responsible for the E2-like covalent binding of phosphatidylethanolamine to the C- terminal Gly of ATG8-like proteins (GABARAP, GABARAPL1, GABARAPL2 or MAP1LC3A). The ATG12-ATG5 conjugate plays a role of an E3 and promotes the transfer of ATG8-like proteins from ATG3 to phosphatidylethanolamine (PE). This step is required for the membrane association of ATG8-li
