>Addgene plasmid #212025 | pMX-IG-ATG3 (Y210A) | addgene full sequence | sequence record 422847 | Addgene NGS Result
CAGATGCGGTCCAGCCCTCAGCAGTTTCTAGAGAACCATCAGATGTTTCCAGGGTGCCCCAAGGACCTGA
AATGACCCTGTGCCTTATTTGAACTAACCAATCAGTTCGCTTCTCGCTTCTGTTCGCGCGCTTCTGCTCC
CCGAGCTCAATAAAAGAGCCCACAACCCCTCACTCGGCGCGCCAGTCCTCCGATTGACTGAGTCGCCCGG
GTACCCGTGTATCCAATAAACCCTCTTGCAGTTGCATCCGACTTGTGGTCTCGCTGTTCCTTGGGAGGGT
CTCCTCTGAGTGATTGACTACCCGTCAGCGGGGGTCTTTCACATGCAGCATGTATCAAAATTAATTTGGT
TTTTTTTCTTAAGTATTTACATTAAATGGCCATAGTTGCATTAATGAATCGGCCAACGCGCGGGGAGAGG
CGGTTTGCGTATTGGGCGCTCTTCCGCTTCCTCGCTCACTGACTCGCTGCGCTCGGTCGTTCGGCTGCGG
CGAGCGGTATCAGCTCACTCAAAGGCGGTAATACGGTTATCCACAGAATCAGGGGATAACGCAGGAAAGA
ACATGTGAGCAAAAGGCCAGCAAAAGGCCAGGAACCGTAAAAAGGCCGCGTTGCTGGCGTTTTTCCATAG
GCTCCGCCCCCCTGACGAGCATCACAAAAATCGACGCTCAAGTCAGAGGTGGCGAAACCCGACAGGACTA
TAAAGATACCAGGCGTTTCCCCCTGGAAGCTCCCTCGTGCGCTCTCCTGTTCCGACCCTGCCGCTTACCG
GATACCTGTCCGCCTTTCTCCCTTCGGGAAGCGTGGCGCTTTCTCATAGCTCACGCTGTAGGTATCTCAG
TTCGGTGTAGGTCGTTCGCTCCAAGCTGGGCTGTGTGCACGAACCCCCCGTTCAGCCCGACCGCTGCGCC
TTATCCGGTAACTATCGTCTTGAGTCCAACCCGGTAAGACACGACTTATCGCCACTGGCAGCAGCCACTG
GTAACAGGATTAGCAGAGCGAGGTATGTAGGCGGTGCTACAGAGTTCTTGAAGTGGTGGCCTAACTACGG
CTACACTAGAAGAACAGTATTTGGTATCTGCGCTCTGCTGAAGCCAGTTACCTTCGGAAAAAGAGTTGGT
AGCTCTTGATCCGGCAAACAAACCACCGCTGGTAGCGGTGGTTTTTTTGTTTGCAAGCAGCAGATTACGC
GCAGAAAAAAAGGATCTCAAGAAGATCCTTTGATCTTTTCTACGGGGTCTGACGCTCAGTGGAACGAAAA
CTCACGTTAAGGGATTTTGGTCATGAGATTATCAAAAAGGATCTTCACCTAGATCCTTTTGCGGCCGGCC
GCAAATCAATCTAAAGTATATATGAGTAAACTTGGTCTGACAGTTACCAATGCTTAATCAGTGAGGCACC
TATCTCAGCGATCTGTCTATTTCGTTCATCCATAGTTGCCTGACTCCCCGTCGTGTAGATAACTACGATA
CGGGAGGGCTTACCATCTGGCCCCAGTGCTGCAATGATACCGCGAGACCCACGCTCACCGGCTCCAGATT
TATCAGCAATAAACCAGCCAGCCGGAAGGGCCGAGCGCAGAAGTGGTCCTGCAACTTTATCCGCCTCCAT
CCAGTCTATTAATTGTTGCCGGGAAGCTAGAGTAAGTAGTTCGCCAGTTAATAGTTTGCGCAACGTTGTT
GCCATTGCTACAGGCATCGTGGTGTCACGCTCGTCGTTTGGTATGGCTTCATTCAGCTCCGGTTCCCAAC
GATCAAGGCGAGTTACATGATCCCCCATGTTGTGCAAAAAAGCGGTTAGCTCCTTCGGTCCTCCGATCGT
TGTCAGAAGTAAGTTGGCCGCAGTGTTATCACTCATGGTTATGGCAGCACTGCATAATTCTCTTACTGTC
ATGCCATCCGTAAGATGCTTTTCTGTGACTGGTGAGTACTCAACCAAGTCATTCTGAGAATAGTGTATGC
GGCGACCGAGTTGCTCTTGCCCGGCGTCAATACGGGATAATACCGCGCCACATAGCAGAACTTTAAAAGT
GCTCATCATTGGAAAACGTTCTTCGGGGCGAAAACTCTCAAGGATCTTACCGCTGTTGAGATCCAGTTCG
ATGTAACCCACTCGTGCACCCAACTGATCTTCAGCATCTTTTACTTTCACCAGCGTTTCTGGGTGAGCAA
AAACAGGAAGGCAAAATGCCGCAAAAAAGGGAATAAGGGCGACACGGAAATGTTGAATACTCATACTCTT
CCTTTTTCAATATTATTGAAGCATTTATCAGGGTTATTGTCTCATGAGCGGATACATATTTGAATGTATT
TAGAAAAATAAACAAATAGGGGTTCCGCGCACATTTCCCCGAAAAGTGCCACCTGCATAATGAAAGACCC
CACCTGTAGGTTTGGCAAGCTAGCTTAAGTAACGCCATTTTGCAAGGCATGGAAAAATACATAACTGAGA
ATAGAAAAGTTCAGATCAAGGTCAGGAACAGATGGAACAGCTGAATATGGGCCAAACAGGATATCTGTGG
TAAGCAGTTCCTGCCCCGGCTCAGGGCCAAGAACAGATGGAACAGCTGAATATGGGCCAAACAGGATATC
TGTGGTAAGCAGTTCCTGCCCCGGCTCAGGGCCAAGAACAGATGGTCCC
Features (pLannotate 1.2.2; 5 found; start..end, strand, type, name):
    387..439     -  CDS            lacI (fragment): lac repressor; lacI; The lac repressor binds to the lac operator to inhibit transcription in E. coli. This inhibition can be relieved by adding lactose or isopropyl-β-D-thiogalactopyranoside (IPTG).
    622..1210    -  rep_origin     ori: high-copy-number ColE1/pMB1/pBR322/pUC origin of replication
   1374..2234    -  CDS            AmpR: β-lactamase; bla; confers resistance to ampicillin, carbenicillin, and related antibiotics
   2235..2339    -  promoter       AmpR promoter: bla
   2369..321     +  LTR            LTR (across the origin): long terminal repeat from Moloney murine leukemia virus
