[The description below was written by a language model from this plasmid's Addgene catalogue record and pLannotate feature annotations shown in this document.]
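Description:
pMX-IG-ATG3 (Y210A) is a Moloney murine leukemia virus-based retroviral expression plasmid, built on the pMX-IG backbone, that delivers an untagged human ATG3 carrying the Y210A substitution into mammalian cells. It is maintained in E. coli through a high-copy ColE1/pUC-type origin and selected with ampicillin via the β-lactamase gene and its native promoter.

In the depositor's full 6,843 nt sequence, the proviral cassette begins with a 5' MMLV LTR, which supplies promoter activity for the genomic transcript. This is followed by the Ψ packaging signal, a truncated gag lacking its start codon that extends the packaging region, and a pol segment containing the splice acceptor. The ATG3 coding sequence sits downstream of these elements and is linked through an EMCV IRES to a fluorescent protein. The annotation software calls this EYFP, although the "IG" backbone name suggests an IRES-GFP design, and closely related Aequorea variants are easily confused by automated annotation. Both proteins are translated from one bicistronic transcript, so fluorescence marks transduced cells and allows sorting without tagging ATG3. The 3' LTR closes the cassette. No drug-selection marker for mammalian cells is annotated.

ATG3 is the E2-like enzyme that conjugates ATG8-family proteins such as LC3 and GABARAP to phosphatidylethanolamine during autophagosome formation. The associated study concerns LC3 delivery to the phagophore by WIPI2, ATG16L1 and ATG3, so a point mutant like this would fit stable expression for probing ATG3 function, though the record does not state the specific effect of Y210A. The second sequence record, a 2,639 nt sequencing result, shows only one LTR, the origin and AmpR, so it does not cover the insert or reporter.
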