Addgene plasmid #212025: pMX-IG-ATG3 (Y210A)
Purpose: Expresses untagged ATG3 (Y210A) in mammalian cells
Depositing lab: Michael Lazarou. Depositing organization: Walter and Eliza Hall Institute of Medical Research. Publication: Three-step docking by WIPI2, ATG16L1, and ATG3 delivers LC3 to the phagophore. Rao S, Skulsuppaisarn M, Strong LM, Ren X, Lazarou M, Hurley JH, Hummer G. Sci Adv. 2024 Feb 9;10(6):eadj8027. doi: 10.1126/sciadv.adj8027. Epub 2024 Feb 7. PubMed 38324698.
Backbone
  Vector backbone: pMX-IG
  Backbone manufacturer: Cell Biolabs
  Vector type: Mammalian Expression, Retroviral
Growth in bacteria
  Bacterial resistance: Ampicillin, 100 μg/mL
  Growth temperature: 37°C
  Growth strain: NEB Stable
  Copy number: High Copy
Gene/Insert
  Gene/Insert name: ATG3
  Entrez Gene: ATG3 (a.k.a. APG3, APG3-LIKE, APG3L, PC3-96, hApg3)
Terms and licenses: Academic/Nonprofit Terms; Industry Terms: Not Available to Industry
How to cite: pMX-IG-ATG3 (Y210A) was a gift from Michael Lazarou (Addgene plasmid # 212025)
